>Addgene plasmid #26039 | FepA | addgene partial sequence | sequence record 32225 | 26039 with T7
TTTAAGAAGGAGATATACATATGAACAAGAAGATTCATTCCCTGGCCTTGTTGGTCAATCTGGGGATTTA
TGGGGTAGCGCAGGCACAAGAGCCGACCGATACTCCTGTTTCACATGACGATACTATTGTCGTTACCGCC
GCCGAGCAGAACTTACAGGCGCCTGGCGTTTCGACCATCACCGCAGATGAAATCCGCAAAAACCCGGTTG
CCCGCGATGTGTCGAAGATCATCCGTACCATGCCAGGCGTTAACCTGACCGGTAACTCCACCAGTGGTCA
GCGTGGGAATAACCGACAGATTGATATTCGCGGTATGGGTCCGGAAAACACGCTGATTTTGATTGACGGC
AAGCCGGTAAGCAGCCGTAACTCGGTGCGTCAGGGCTGGCGTGGCGAGCGCGATACCCGTGGTGATACTT
CCTGGGTGCCACCTGAAATGATTGAACGTATTGAAGTTCTGCGTGGTCCGGCAGCTGCGCGTTATGGCAA
CGGCGCGGCGGGCGGCGTGGTTAACATCATTACCAAAAAAGGCAGCGGCGAGTGGCACGGCTCCTGGGAC
GCATATTTCAATGCGCCAGAACATAAAGAGGAAGGTGCCACCAAACGCACTAACTTTAGCCTGACCGGTC
CGCTGGGCGACGAATTCAGCTTCCGTTTGTATGGCAACCTCGACAAAACCCAGGCTGACGCGTGGGATAT
CAACCAGGGCCATCAGTCCGCGCGTGCCGGAACGTATGCCACGACGTTACCAGCCGGGCGCGAAGGGGTA
ATCAACAAAGATATTAATGGCGTGNGCGCTGGGATTTCGCGCCATTGCAATCGCTGGAACTGGAAGCAGG
TTACAGCCGCCAGGGTAACCTGTATGCGGGCGACACCCAGAATACCAACTCC
