[The description below was written by a language model from this plasmid's Addgene catalogue record.]
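Description:
FepA is a bacterial expression plasmid carrying the Escherichia coli fepA gene in a backbone recorded simply as "Pet", presumably a member of the pET family. The exact pET variant is not given. The backbone is listed at roughly 4 kb and the insert at about 2.2 kb, placed by restriction enzyme cloning. The plasmid is selected with ampicillin and is maintained in a standard cloning strain (DH5alpha). Copy number is recorded as unknown, and no origin of replication is stated.

The insert encodes FepA, the E. coli outer membrane active transporter, known from general knowledge as the TonB-dependent receptor for the siderophore ferric enterobactin. pET vectors typically drive expression from a T7 promoter in host strains that supply T7 RNA polymerase. However, the record does not name the promoter or other regulatory elements, and it lists no fusion tags or mutations. No feature table is provided, so the architecture of the expression cassette cannot be described further. It is also not stated whether the native signal sequence for outer membrane targeting is retained.

The associated publication reports the crystal structure of FepA. This indicates that the construct was made to overproduce the protein in bacteria for purification and structural study. It would similarly suit biochemical work on this outer membrane transporter, such as studies of its ligand binding or transport mechanism.
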