Addgene plasmid #26039: FepA
Depositing lab: Johann Deisenhofer. Depositing organization: University of Texas Southwestern Medical Center. Publication: Crystal structure of the outer membrane active transporter FepA from Escherichia coli. Buchanan SK, Smith BS, Venkatramani L, Xia D, Esser L, Palnitkar M, Chakraborty R, van der Helm D, Deisenhofer J. Nat Struct Biol. 1999 Jan . 6(1):56-63. 10.1038/4931 PubMed 9886293.
Backbone
  Vector backbone: Pet
  Backbone size w/o insert (bp): 4000
  Vector type: Bacterial Expression
Growth in bacteria
  Bacterial resistance: Ampicillin, 100 μg/mL
  Growth temperature: 37°C
  Growth strain: DH5alpha
  Copy number: Unknown
Gene/Insert
  Gene/Insert name: FepA
  Species: E Coli
  Insert size (bp): 2200
  Entrez Gene: fepA (a.k.a. b0584, ECK0576, cbr, cbt, fep, feuB)
  Cloning method: Restriction Enzyme
  Sequencing primers: 5′ n/a
Terms and licenses: Academic/Nonprofit Terms; Industry Terms: Not Available to Industry
How to cite: FepA was a gift from Johann Deisenhofer (Addgene plasmid # 26039 ; http://n2t.net/addgene:26039 ; RRID:Addgene_26039)
